Addgene plasmid #35273: pBbA8k-RFP
Depositing lab: Jay Keasling. Depositing organization: University of California, Berkeley. Publication: BglBrick vectors and datasheets: A synthetic biology platform for gene expression. Lee TS, Krupa RA, Zhang F, Hajimorad M, Holtz WJ, Prasad N, Lee SK, Keasling JD. J Biol Eng. 2011 Sep 20;5:12. 10.1186/1754-1611-5-12 PubMed 21933410.
Backbone
  Vector backbone: pBb
  Backbone size w/o insert (bp): 3268
  Vector type: Bacterial Expression, Synthetic Biology
Growth in bacteria
  Bacterial resistance: Kanamycin, 50 μg/mL
  Growth temperature: 37°C
  Growth strain: DH5alpha
  Copy number: Low Copy
Gene/Insert
  Gene/Insert name: RFP (alt name: JBEI Part ID: JPUB_000039)
  Species: Synthetic
  Insert size (bp): 678
  Promoter: BAD
  Cloning method: Restriction Enzyme
  Sequencing primers: 5′ jkRFP-R (gctttggaaccgtactggaa); 3′ jkRFP-F (tggtcactacgacgctgaag)
Terms and licenses: Academic/Nonprofit Terms; Industry Terms: Not Available to Industry
Depositor comments: JBEI Part ID: JPUB_000039; Origin: p15A
How to cite: pBbA8k-RFP was a gift from Jay Keasling (Addgene plasmid # 35273 ; http://n2t.net/addgene:35273 ; RRID:Addgene_35273)
