[The description below was written by a language model from this plasmid's Addgene catalogue record and pLannotate feature annotations shown in this document.]
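Description:
pBbA8k-RFP is a bacterial expression plasmid from the BglBrick (pBb) vector series, a modular synthetic-biology platform for gene expression in E. coli. It is a 3,946 bp construct consisting of a 3,268 bp backbone and a 678 bp RFP insert. It replicates from the p15A origin, which the record lists as low copy and which is compatible with ColE1-type plasmids, so it can be maintained alongside a second vector. Selection is by kanamycin, conferred by the neo (nptII) aminoglycoside phosphotransferase gene, which is followed by a lambda t0 terminator. The automated annotation also flags a short RSF ori fragment next to the p15A origin and a short Tn5 transposase fragment beside the resistance gene. Both are partial matches, most likely incidental homology or sequence carried along with neighbouring parts rather than functional elements.

The payload is an arabinose-inducible expression cassette. The araC regulator gene is transcribed divergently from the araBAD (PBAD) promoter, which drives mRFP1, a monomeric red fluorescent derivative of DsRed. AraC represses the promoter in the absence of L-arabinose and activates it when the sugar is present, giving tight, titratable control. Transcription is stopped downstream of the reporter by tandem rrnB T1 and T7Te terminators, insulating the cassette from the origin and marker. In this platform, the RFP reporter serves as a readout for characterising a given combination of origin, promoter and resistance marker. It also acts as a placeholder that can be exchanged by restriction-enzyme cloning for a gene of interest. The plasmid is therefore suited to benchmarking PBAD induction and to building inducible expression constructs or multi-plasmid pathways.
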