Features (pLannotate 1.2.2; 10 found; start..end, strand, type, name):
      7..885     -  CDS            araC: L-arabinose regulatory protein; araC
    912..1196    +  promoter       araBAD promoter: araBAD; promoter of the L-arabinose operon of E. coli; the araC regulatory gene is transcribed in the opposite direction (Guzman et al., 1995)
   1246..1923    +  CDS            mRFP1: monomeric derivative of DsRed (Campbell et al., 2002)
   1956..2027    +  terminator     rrnB T1 terminator: transcription terminator T1 from the E. coli rrnB gene
   2043..2070    +  terminator     T7Te terminator: phage T7 early transcription terminator
   2089..2144    -  rep_origin     RSF ori (fragment): Plasmids containing the RSF 1030 origin of replication can be propagated in E. coli cells that contain additional plasmids with compatible origins.
   2232..2777    -  rep_origin     p15A ori: Plasmids containing the medium-copy-number p15A origin of replication can be propagated in E. coli cells that contain a second plasmid with the ColE1 origin.
   2891..2985    -  terminator     lambda t0 terminator: transcription terminator from phage lambda
   3019..3810    -  CDS            neo: KKA2_KLEPN - Also known as kan, nptII. Experimental evidence at protein level: Swiss-Prot protein existence level 1. Resistance to kanamycin, neomycin, paromomycin, ribostamycin, butirosin and gentamicin B. From Klebsiella pneumoniae.
   3842..3946    -  CDS            tnpA (fragment): TN5P_ECOLX - Also known as tnp. Experimental evidence at protein level: Swiss-Prot protein existence level 1. Mediates transposition of transposon Tn5 by a 'cut and paste' mechanism. First, the monomeric transposase binds the 19 bp inverted DNA repeats flanking the transposon. Then, dimerization of the DNA- bound transposase creates a synaptic DNA complex. After nicking of the first DNA strand, excision of the transposon proceeds through a series of intermediates. The transposase then mediates the insertion of the transposon at a new site by strand transfer. The activity of the wild- type tran
>Addgene plasmid #35273 | pBbA8k-RFP | depositor full sequence | sequence record 42940 | pBbA8k-RFP sequence 3946 bps
GACGTCTTATGACAACTTGACGGCTACATCATTCACTTTTTCTTCACAACCGGCACGGAACTCGCTCGGG
CTGGCCCCGGTGCATTTTTTAAATACCCGCGAGAAATAGAGTTGATCGTCAAAACCAACATTGCGACCGA
CGGTGGCGATAGGCATCCGGGTGGTGCTCAAAAGCAGCTTCGCCTGGCTGATACGTTGGTCCTCGCGCCA
GCTTAAGACGCTAATCCCTAACTGCTGGCGGAAAAGATGTGACAGACGCGACGGCGACAAGCAAACATGC
TGTGCGACGCTGGCGATATCAAAATTGCTGTCTGCCAGGTGATCGCTGATGTACTGACAAGCCTCGCGTA
CCCGATTATCCATCGGTGGATGGAGCGACTCGTTAATCGCTTCCATGCGCCGCAGTAACAATTGCTCAAG
CAGATTTATCGCCAGCAGCTCCGAATAGCGCCCTTCCCCTTGCCCGGCGTTAATGATTTGCCCAAACAGG
TCGCTGAAATGCGGCTGGTGCGCTTCATCCGGGCGAAAGAACCCCGTATTGGCAAATATTGACGGCCAGT
TAAGCCATTCATGCCAGTAGGCGCGCGGACGAAAGTAAACCCACTGGTGATACCATTCGCGAGCCTCCGG
ATGACGACCGTAGTGATGAATCTCTCCTGGCGGGAACAGCAAAATATCACCCGGTCGGCAAACAAATTCT
CGTCCCTGATTTTTCACCACCCCCTGACCGCGAATGGTGAGATTGAGAATATAACCTTTCATTCCCAGCG
GTCGGTCGATAAAAAAATCGAGATAACCGTTGGCCTCAATCGGCGTTAAACCCGCCACCAGATGGGCATT
AAACGAGTATCCCGGCAGCAGGGGATCATTTTGCGCTTCAGCCATACTTTTCATACTCCCGCCATTCAGA
GAAGAAACCAATTGTCCATATTGCATCAGACATTGCCGTCACTGCGTCTTTTACTGGCTCTTCTCGCTAA
CCAAACCGGTAACCCCGCTTATTAAAAGCATTCTGTAACAAAGCGGGACCAAAGCCATGACAAAAACGCG
TAACAAAAGTGTCTATAATCACGGCAGAAAAGTCCACATTGATTATTTGCACGGCGTCACACTTTGCTAT
GCCATAGCATTTTTATCCATAAGATTAGCGGATTCTACCTGACGCTTTTTATCGCAACTCTCTACTGTTT
CTCCATACCCGTTTTTTTGGGAATTCAAAAGATCTTTTAAGAAGGAGATATACATATGGCGAGTAGCGAA
GACGTTATCAAAGAGTTCATGCGTTTCAAAGTTCGTATGGAAGGTTCCGTTAACGGTCACGAGTTCGAAA
TCGAAGGTGAAGGTGAAGGTCGTCCGTACGAAGGTACCCAGACCGCTAAACTGAAAGTTACCAAAGGTGG
TCCGCTGCCGTTCGCTTGGGACATCCTGTCCCCGCAGTTCCAGTACGGTTCCAAAGCTTACGTTAAACAC
CCGGCTGACATCCCGGACTACCTGAAACTGTCCTTCCCGGAAGGTTTCAAATGGGAACGTGTTATGAACT
TCGAAGACGGTGGTGTTGTTACCGTTACCCAGGACTCCTCCCTGCAAGACGGTGAGTTCATCTACAAAGT
TAAACTGCGTGGTACCAACTTCCCGTCCGACGGTCCGGTTATGCAGAAAAAAACCATGGGTTGGGAAGCT
TCCACCGAACGTATGTACCCGGAAGACGGTGCTCTGAAAGGTGAAATCAAAATGCGTCTGAAACTGAAAG
ACGGTGGTCACTACGACGCTGAAGTTAAAACCACCTACATGGCTAAAAAACCGGTTCAGCTGCCGGGTGC
TTACAAAACCGACATCAAACTGGACATCACCTCCCACAACGAAGACTACACCATCGTTGAACAGTACGAA
CGTGCTGAAGGTCGTCACTCCACCGGTGCTTAAGGATCCAAACTCGAGTAAGGATCTCCAGGCATCAAAT
AAAACGAAAGGCTCAGTCGAAAGACTGGGCCTTTCGTTTTATCTGTTGTTTGTCGGTGAACGCTCTCTAC
TAGAGTCACACTGGCTCACCTTCGGGTGGGCCTTTCTGCGTTTATACCTAGGGATATATTCCGCTTCCTC
GCTCACTGACTCGCTACGCTCGGTCGTTCGACTGCGGCGAGCGGAAATGGCTTACGAACGGGGCGGAGAT
TTCCTGGAAGATGCCAGGAAGATACTTAACAGGGAAGTGAGAGGGCCGCGGCAAAGCCGTTTTTCCATAG
GCTCCGCCCCCCTGACAAGCATCACGAAATCTGACGCTCAAATCAGTGGTGGCGAAACCCGACAGGACTA
TAAAGATACCAGGCGTTTCCCCCTGGCGGCTCCCTCGTGCGCTCTCCTGTTCCTGCCTTTCGGTTTACCG
GTGTCATTCCGCTGTTATGGCCGCGTTTGTCTCATTCCACGCCTGACACTCAGTTCCGGGTAGGCAGTTC
GCTCCAAGCTGGACTGTATGCACGAACCCCCCGTTCAGTCCGACCGCTGCGCCTTATCCGGTAACTATCG
TCTTGAGTCCAACCCGGAAAGACATGCAAAAGCACCACTGGCAGCAGCCACTGGTAATTGATTTAGAGGA
GTTAGTCTTGAAGTCATGCGCCGGTTAAGGCTAAACTGAAAGGACAAGTTTTGGTGACTGCGCTCCTCCA
AGCCAGTTACCTCGGTTCAAAGAGTTGGTAGCTCAGAGAACCTTCGAAAAACCGCCCTGCAAGGCGGTTT
TTTCGTTTTCAGAGCAAGAGATTACGCGCAGACCAAAACGATCTCAAGAAGATCATCTTATTAATCAGAT
AAAATATTTCTAGATTTCAGTGCAATTTATCTCTTCAAATGTAGCACCTGAAGTCAGCCCCATACGATAT
AAGTTGTTACTAGTGCTTGGATTCTCACCAATAAAAAACGCCCGGCGGCAACCGAGCGTTCTGAACAAAT
CCAGATGGAGTTCTGAGGTCATTACTGGATCTATCAACAGGAGTCCAAGCGAGCTCTCGAACCCCAGAGT
CCCGCTCAGAAGAACTCGTCAAGAAGGCGATAGAAGGCGATGCGCTGCGAATCGGGAGCGGCGATACCGT
AAAGCACGAGGAAGCGGTCAGCCCATTCGCCGCCAAGCTCTTCAGCAATATCACGGGTAGCCAACGCTAT
GTCCTGATAGCGGTCCGCCACACCCAGCCGGCCACAGTCGATGAATCCAGAAAAGCGGCCATTTTCCACC
ATGATATTCGGCAAGCAGGCATCGCCATGGGTCACGACGAGATCCTCGCCGTCGGGCATGCGCGCCTTGA
GCCTGGCGAACAGTTCGGCTGGCGCGAGCCCCTGATGCTCTTCGTCCAGATCATCCTGATCGACAAGACC
GGCTTCCATCCGAGTACGTGCTCGCTCGATGCGATGTTTCGCTTGGTGGTCGAATGGGCAGGTAGCCGGA
TCAAGCGTATGCAGCCGCCGCATTGCATCAGCCATGATGGATACTTTCTCGGCAGGAGCAAGGTGAGATG
ACAGGAGATCCTGCCCCGGCACTTCGCCCAATAGCAGCCAGTCCCTTCCCGCTTCAGTGACAACGTCGAG
CACAGCTGCGCAAGGAACGCCCGTCGTGGCCAGCCACGATAGCCGCGCTGCCTCGTCCTGCAGTTCATTC
AGGGCACCGGACAGGTCGGTCTTGACAAAAAGAACCGGGCGCCCCTGCGCTGACAGCCGGAACACGGCGG
CATCAGAGCAGCCGATTGTCTGTTGTGCCCAGTCATAGCCGAATAGCCTCTCCACCCAAGCGGCCGGAGA
ACCTGCGTGCAATCCATCTTGTTCAATCATGCGAAACGATCCTCATCCTGTCTCTTGATCAGATCATGAT
CCCCTGCGCCATCAGATCCTTGGCGGCAAGAAAGCCATCCAGTTTACTTTGCAGGGCTTCCCAACCTTAC
CAGAGGGCGCCCCAGCTGGCAATTCC
