>Addgene plasmid #35273 | pBbA8k-RFP | addgene partial sequence | sequence record 43513 | jkRFP-F 5'-tggtcactacgacgctgaag-3'
AGCTGCCGGGTGCTTACAAAACCGACATCAAACTGGACATCACCTCCCACAACGAAGACTACACCATCGT
TGAACAGTACGAACGTGCTGAAGGTCGTCACTCCACCGGTGCTTAAGGATCCAAACTCGAGTAAGGATCT
CCAGGCATCAAATAAAACGAAAGGCTCAGTCGAAAGACTGGGCCTTTCGTTTTATCTGTTGTTTGTCGGT
GAACGCTCTCTACTAGAGTCACACTGGCTCACCTTCGGGTGGGCCTTTCTGCGTTTATACCTAGGGATAT
ATTCCGCTTCCTCGCTCACTGACTCGCTACGCTCGGTCGTTCGACTGCGGCGAGCGGAAATGGCTTACGA
ACGGGGCGGAGATTTCCTGGAAGATGCCAGGAAGATACTTAACAGGGAAGTGAGAGGGCCGCGGCAAAGC
CGTTTTTCCATAGGCTCCGCCCCCCTGACAAGCATCACGAAATCTGACGCTCAAATCAGTGGTGGCGAAA
CCCGACAGGACTATAAAGATACCAGGCGTTTCCCCCTGGCGGCTCCCTCGTGCGCTCTCCTGTTCCTGCC
TTTCGGTTTACCGGTGTCATTCCGCTGTTATGGCCGCGTTTGTCTCATTCCACGCCTGACACTCAGTTCC
GGGTAGGCAGTTCGCTCCAAGCTGGACTGTATGCACGAACCCCCCGTTCAGTCCGACCGCTGCGCCTTAT
CCGGTAACTATCGTCTTGAGTCCAACCCGGAAAGACATGCAAAAGCACCACTGGCAGCAGCCACTGGTAA
TTGATTTAGAGGAGTTAGTCTTGAAGTCATGCGCCGGTTAAGGCTAAACTGAAAGGACAAGTTTTGGTGA
CTGCGCTCTC
