>Addgene plasmid #35273 | pBbA8k-RFP | addgene partial sequence | sequence record 43514 | jkRFP-R 5'-gctttggaaccgtactggaa-3'
CACCTTCACCTTCGATTTCGAACTCGTGACCGTTAACGGAACCTTCCATACGAACTTTGAAACGCATGAA
CTCTTTGATAACGTCTTCGCTACTCGCCATATGTATATCTCCTTCTTAAAAGATCTTTTGAATTCCCAAA
AAAACGGGTATGGAGAAACAGTAGAGAGTTGCGATAAAAAGCGTCAGGTAGAATCCGCTAATCTTATGGA
TAAAAATGCTATGGCATAGCAAAGTGTGACGCCGTGCAAATAATCAATGTGGACTTTTCTGCCGTGATTA
TAGACACTTTTGTTACGCGTTTTTGTCATGGCTTTGGTCCCGCTTTGTTACAGAATGCTTTTAATAAGCG
GGGTTACCGGTTTGGTTAGCGAGAAGAGCCAGTAAAAGACGCAGTGACGGCAATGTCTGATGCAATATGG
ACAATTGGTTTCTTCTCTGAATGGCGGGAGTATGAAAAGTATGGCTGAAGCGCAAAATGATCCCCTGCTG
CCGGGATACTCGTTTAATGCCCATCTGGTGGCGGGTTTAACGCCGATTGAGGCCAACGGTTATCTCGATT
TTTTTATCGACCGACCGCTGGGAATGAAAGGTTATATTCTCAATCTCACCATTCGCGGTCAGGGGGTGGT
GAAAAATCAGGGACGAGAATTTGTTTGCCGACCGGGTGATATTTTGCTGTTCCCGCCAGGAGAGATTCAT
CACTACGGTCGTCATCCGGAGGCTCGCGAATGGTATCACCAGTGGGTTTACTTTCGTCCGCGCGCCTACT
GGCATGAATGGCTTAACTGGGCCG
